>Addgene plasmid #160090 | LentiGuide-hygro | addgene full sequence | sequence record 314272 | Addgene NGS Result
GAGGGCCTATTTCCCATGATTCCTTCATATTTGCATATACGATACAAGGCTGTTAGAGAGATAATTAGAA
TTAATTTGACTGTAAACACAAAGATATTAGTACAAAATACGTGACGTAGAAAGTAATAATTTCTTGGGTA
GTTTGCAGTTTTAAAATTATGTTTTAAAATGGACTATCATATGCTTACCGTAACTTGAAAGTATTTCGAT
TTCTTGGCTTTATATATCTTGTGGAAAGGACGAAACACCGGAGACGGTTGTAAATGAGCACACAAAATAC
ACATGCTAAAATATTATATTCTATGACCTTTATAAAATCAACCAAAATCTTCTTTTTAATAACTTTAGTA
TCAATAATTAGAATTTTTATGTTCCTTTTTGCAAACTTTTAATAAAAATGAGCAAAATAAAAAAACGCTA
GTTTTAGTAACTCGCGTTGTTTTCTTCACCTTTAATAATAGCTACTCCACCACTTGTTCCTAAGCGGTCA
GCTCCTGCTTCAATCATTTTTTGAGCATCTTCAAATGTTCTAACTCCACCAGCTGCTTTAACTAAAGCAT
TGTCTTTAACAACTGACTTCATTAGTTTAACATCTTCAAATGTTGCACCTGATTTTGAAAATCCTGTTGA
TGTTTTAACAAATTCTAATCCAGCTTCAACAGCTATTTCACAAGCTTTCATGATTTCTTCTTTTGTTAAT
AAACAATTTTCCATAATACATTTAACAACATGTGATCCAGCTGCTTTTTTTACAGCTTTCATGTCTTCTA
AAACTAATTCATAATTTTTGTCTTTTAATGCACCAATATTTAATACCATATCAATTTCTGTTGCACCATC
TTTAATTGCTTCAGAAACTTCGAATGCTTTTGTAGCTGTTGTGCATGCACCTAGAGGAAAACCTACAACA
TTTGTTATTCCTACATTTGTGCCTTTTAATAATTCTTTACAATAGCTTGTTCAATATGAATTAACACAAA
CTGTTGCAAAATCAAATTCAATTGCTTCATCACATAATTGTTTAATTTCAGCTTTCGTAGCATCTTGTTT
TAATAATGTGTGATCTATATATTTGTTTAGTTTCATTTTTTCTCCTATATATTCATTTTTAATTTTAATT
CTTTAATAATTTCGTCTACTTTAACTTTAGCGTTTTGAACAGATTCACCAACACCTATAAAATAAATTTT
TAGTTTAGGTTCAGTTCCACTTGGGCGAACAGCAAATCATGACTTATCTTCTAAATAAAATTTTAGTAAG
TCTTGTCCTGGCATATTATACATTCCATCGATGTAGTCTTCAACATTAACAACTTTAAGTCCAGCAATTT
GAGTTAAGGGTGTTGCTCTCAATGATTTCATTAATGGTTCAATTTTTAATTTCTTTTCTTCTGGTTTAAA
ATTCAAGTTTAAAGTGAAAGTGTAATATGCACCCATTTCTTTAAATAAATCTTCTAAATAGTCTACTAAT
GTTTTATTTTGTTTTTTATAAAATCAAGCAGCCTCTGCTATTAATATAGAAGCTTGTATTCCATCTTTAT
CTCTAGCTGAGTCATCAATTACATATCCATAACTTTCTTCATAAGCAAAAACAAAATTTAATCCGTTATC
TTCTTCTTTAGCAATTTCTCTACCCATTCATTTAAATCCAGTTAAAGTTTTTACAATATTAACTCCATAT
TTTTCATGAGCGATTCTATCACCCAAATCACTTGTTACAAAACTTGAATATAGAGCCGGATTTTTTGGAA
TGCTATTTAAGCGTTTTAGATTTGATAATTTTCAATCAATTAAAATTGGTCCTGTTTGATTTCCATCTAA
TCTTACAAAATGACCATCATGTTTTATTGCCATTCCAAATCTGTCAGCATCTGGGTCATTCATAATAATA
ATATCTGCATCATGTTTAATACCATATTCAAGCGGTATTTTTCATGCAGGATCAAATTCTGGATTTGGAT
TTACAACATTTTTAAATGTTTCATCTTCAAATGCATGCTCTTCAACCTCAATAACGTTATATCCTGATTC
ACGTAATATTTTTGGGGTAAATTTAGTTCCTGTTCCATTAACTGCGCTAAAAATAATTTTTAAATCTTTT
TTAGCTTCTTGCTCTTTTTTGTACGTCTCTGTTTTAGAGCTAGAAATAGCAAGTTAAAATAAGGCTAGTC
CGTTATCAACTTGAAAAAGTGGCACCGAGTCGGTGCTTTTTTAAGCTTGGCGTAACTAGATCTTGAGACA
AATGGCAGTATTCATCCACAATTTTAAAAGAAAAGGGGGGATTGGGGGGTACAGTGCAGGGGAAAGAATA
GTAGACATAATAGCAACAGACATACAAACTAAAGAATTACAAAAACAAATTACAAAAATTCAAAATTTTC
GGGTTTATTACAGGGACAGCAGAGATCCACTTTGGCGCCGGCTCGAGGGGGCCCGGGTGCAAAGATGGAT
AAAGTTTTAAACAGAGAGGAATCTTTGCAGCTAATGGACCTTCTAGGTCTTGAAAGGAGTGGGAATTGGC
TCCGGTGCCCGTCAGTGGGCAGAGCGCACATCGCCCACAGTCCCCGAGAAGTTGGGGGGAGGGGTCGGCA
ATTGATCCGGTGCCTAGAGAAGGTGGCGCGGGGTAAACTGGGAAAGTGATGTCGTGTACTGGCTCCGCCT
TTTTCCCGAGGGTGGGGGAGAACCGTATATAAGTGCAGTAGTCGCCGTGAACGTTCTTTTTCGCAACGGG
TTTGCCGCCAGAACACAGGTAAGTGCCGTGTGTGGTTCCCGCGGGCCTGGCCTCTTTACGGGTTATGGCC
CTTGCGTGCCTTGAATTACTTCCACCTGGCTGCAGTACGTGATTCTTGATCCCGAGCTTCGGGTTGGAAG
TGGGTGGGAGAGTTCGAGGCCTTGCGCTTAAGGAGCCCCTTCGCCTCGTGCTTGAGTTGAGGCCTGGCCT
GGGCGCTGGGGCCGCCGCGTGCGAATCTGGTGGCACCTTCGCGCCTGTCTCGCTGCTTTCGATAAGTCTC
TAGCCATTTAAAATTTTTGATGACCTGCTGCGACGCTTTTTTTCTGGCAAGATAGTCTTGTAAATGCGGG
CCAAGATCTGCACACTGGTATTTCGGTTTTTGGGGCCGCGGGCGGCGACGGGGCCCGTGCGTCCCAGCGC
ACATGTTCGGCGAGGCGGGGCCTGCGAGCGCGGCCACCGAGAATCGGACGGGGGTAGTCTCAAGCTGGCC
GGCCTGCTCTGGTGCCTGGCCTCGCGCCGCCGTGTATCGCCCCGCCCTGGGCGGCAAGGCTGGCCCGGTC
GGCACCAGTTGCGTGAGCGGAAAGATGGCCGCTTCCCGGCCCTGCTGCAGGGAGCTCAAAATGGAGGACG
CGGCGCTCGGGAGAGCGGGCGGGTGAGTCACCCACACAAAGGAAAAGGGCCTTTCCGTCCTCAGCCGTCG
CTTCATGTGACTCCACGGAGTACCGGGCGCCGTCCAGGCACCTCGATTAGTTCTCGAGCTTTTGGAGTAC
GTCGTCTTTAGGTTGGGGGGAGGGGTTTTATGCGATGGAGTTTCCCCACACTGAGTGGGTGGAGACTGAA
GTTAGGCCAGCTTGGCACTTGATGTAATTCTCCTTGGAATTTGCCCTTTTTGAGTTTGGATCTTGGTTCA
TTCTCAAGCCTCAGACAGTGGTTCAAAGTTTTTTTCTTCCATTTCAGGTGTCGTGACGTACGGCCACCTT
CGAAATGAAAAAGCCTGAACTCACCGCGACGTCTGTCGAGAAGTTTCTGATCGAAAAGTTCGACAGCGTA
TCCGACCTGATGCAGCTCTCGGAGGGCGAAGAATCTCGTGCTTTCAGCTTCGATGTAGGAGGGCGTGGAT
ATGTCCTGCGGGTAAATAGCTGCGCCGATGGTTTCTACAAAGATCGTTATGTTTATCGGCACTTTGCATC
GGCCGCGCTCCCGATTCCGGAAGTGCTTGACATTGGGGAATTTAGCGAGAGCCTGACCTATTGCATCTCC
CGCCGTGCACAGGGTGTCACGTTGCAAGACCTGCCTGAAACCGAACTGCCCGCTGTTCTGCAGCCGGTCG
CGGAGGCCATGGATGCGATCGCTGCGGCCGATCTTAGCCAGACGAGCGGGTTCGGCCCATTCGGACCGCA
AGGAATCGGTCAATACACTACATGGCGTGATTTCATATGCGCGATTGCTGATCCCCATGTGTATCACTGG
CAAACTGTGATGGACGACACCGTCAGTGCGTCCGTCGCGCAGGCTCTCGATGAGCTGATGCTTTGGGCCG
AGGACTGCCCCGAAGTCCGGCACCTCGTGCACGCGGATTTCGGCTCCAACAATGTCCTGACGGACAATGG
CCGCATAACAGCGGTCATTGACTGGAGCGAGGCGATGTTCGGGGATTCCCAATACGAGGTCGCCAACATC
TTCTTCTGGAGGCCGTGGTTGGCTTGTATGGAGCAGCAGACGCGCTACTTCGAGCGGAGGCATCCGGAGC
TTGCAGGATCGCCGCGGCTCCGGGCGTATATGCTCCGCATTGGTCTTGACCAACTCTATCAGAGCTTGGT
TGACGGCAATTTCGATGATGCAGCTTGGGCGCAGGGTCGATGCGACGCAATCGTCCGATCCGGAGCCGGG
ACTGTCGGGCGTACACAAATCGCCCGCAGAAGCGCGGCCGTCTGGACCGATGGCTGTGTAGAAGTACTCG
CCGATAGTGGAAACCGACGCCCCAGCACTCGTCCGAGGGCAAAGGAATAGACGCGTTAAGTCGACAATCA
ACCTCTGGATTACAAAATTTGTGAAAGATTGACTGGTATTCTTAACTATGTTGCTCCTTTTACGCTATGT
GGATACGCTGCTTTAATGCCTTTGTATCATGCTATTGCTTCCCGTATGGCTTTCATTTTCTCCTCCTTGT
ATAAATCCTGGTTGCTGTCTCTTTATGAGGAGTTGTGGCCCGTTGTCAGGCAACGTGGCGTGGTGTGCAC
TGTGTTTGCTGACGCAACCCCCACTGGTTGGGGCATTGCCACCACCTGTCAGCTCCTTTCCGGGACTTTC
GCTTTCCCCCTCCCTATTGCCACGGCGGAACTCATCGCCGCCTGCCTTGCCCGCTGCTGGACAGGGGCTC
GGCTGTTGGGCACTGACAATTCCGTGGTGTTGTCGGGGAAATCATCGTCCTTTCCTTGGCTGCTCGCCTG
TGTTGCCACCTGGATTCTGCGCGGGACGTCCTTCTGCTACGTCCCTTCGGCCCTCAATCCAGCGGACCTT
CCTTCCCGCGGCCTGCTGCCGGCTCTGCGGCCTCTTCCGCGTCTTCGCCTTCGCCCTCAGACGAGTCGGA
TCTCCCTTTGGGCCGCCTCCCCGCGTCGACTTTAAGACCAATGACTTACAAGGCAGCTGTAGATCTTAGC
CACTTTTTAAAAGAAAAGGGGGGACTGGAAGGGCTAATTCACTCCCAACGAAGACAAGATCTGCTTTTTG
CTTGTACTGGGTCTCTCTGGTTAGACCAGATCTGAGCCTGGGAGCTCTCTGGCTAACTAGGGAACCCACT
GCTTAAGCCTCAATAAAGCTTGCCTTGAGTGCTTCAAGTAGTGTGTGCCCGTCTGTTGTGTGACTCTGGT
AACTAGAGATCCCTCAGACCCTTTTAGTCAGTGTGGAAAATCTCTAGCAGTACGTATAGTAGTTCATGTC
ATCTTATTATTCAGTATTTATAACTTGCAAAGAAATGAATATCAGAGAGTGAGAGGAACTTGTTTATTGC
AGCTTATAATGGTTACAAATAAAGCAATAGCATCACAAATTTCACAAATAAAGCATTTTTTTCACTGCAT
TCTAGTTGTGGTTTGTCCAAACTCATCAATGTATCTTATCATGTCTGGCTCTAGCTATCCCGCCCCTAAC
TCCGCCCATCCCGCCCCTAACTCCGCCCAGTTCCGCCCATTCTCCGCCCCATGGCTGACTAATTTTTTTT
ATTTATGCAGAGGCCGAGGCCGCCTCGGCCTCTGAGCTATTCCAGAAGTAGTGAGGAGGCTTTTTTGGAG
GCCTAGGGACGTACCCAATTCGCCCTATAGTGAGTCGTATTACGCGCGCTCACTGGCCGTCGTTTTACAA
CGTCGTGACTGGGAAAACCCTGGCGTTACCCAACTTAATCGCCTTGCAGCACATCCCCCTTTCGCCAGCT
GGCGTAATAGCGAAGAGGCCCGCACCGATCGCCCTTCCCAACAGTTGCGCAGCCTGAATGGCGAATGGG
[124 nt withheld, positions 6230-6353]
C
[91 nt withheld, positions 6355-6445]
A
[49 nt withheld, positions 6447-6495]
CCTTTGACGTTGGAGTCCACGTTCTTT
[37 nt withheld, positions 6523-6559]
ACCCTATCTCGGTCTATTCTTTTGATTTATAAGGGATTTTGCCGATTTCGGCCTATTGGTTAAAAAATGA
GCTGATTTAACAAAAATTTAACGCGAATTTTAACAAAATATTAACGCTTACAATTTAGGTGGCACTTTTC
GGGGAAATGTGCGCGGAACCCCTATTTGTTTATTTTTCTAAATACATTCAAATATGTATCCGCTCATGAG
ACAATAACCCTGATAAATGCTTCAATAATATTGAAAAAGGAAGAGTATGAGTATTCAACATTTCCGTGTC
GCCCTTATTCCCTTTTTTGCGGCATTTTGCCTTCCTGTTTTTGCTCACCCAGAAACGCTGGTGAAAGTAA
AAGATGCTGAAGATCAGTTGGGTGCACGAGTGGGTTACATCGAACTGGATCTCAACAGCGGTAAGATCCT
TGAGAGTTTTCGCCCCGAAGAACGTTTTCCAATGATGAGCACTTTTAAAGTTCTGCTATGTGGCGCGGTA
TTATCCCGTATTGACGCCGGGCAAGAGCAACTCGGTCGCCGCATACACTATTCTCAGAATGACTTGGTTG
AGTACTCACCAGTCACAGAAAAGCATCTTACGGATGGCATGACAGTAAGAGAATTATGCAGTGCTGCCAT
AACCATGAGTGATAACACTGCGGCCAACTTACTTCTGACAACGATCGGAGGACCGAAGGAGCTAACCGCT
TTTTTGCACAACATGGGGGATCATGTAACTCGCCTTGATCGTTGGGAACCGGAGCTGAATGAAGCCATAC
CAAACGACGAGCGTGACACCACGATGCCTGTAGCAATGGCAACAACGTTGCGCAAACTATTAACTGGCGA
ACTACTTACTCTAGCTTCCCGGCAACAATTAATAGACTGGATGGAGGCGGATAAAGTTGCAGGACCACTT
CTGCGCTCGGCCCTTCCGGCTGGCTGGTTTATTGCTGATAAATCTGGAGCCGGTGAGCGTGGGTCTCGCG
GTATCATTGCAGCACTGGGGCCAGATGGTAAGCCCTCCCGTATCGTAGTTATCTACACGACGGGGAGTCA
GGCAACTATGGATGAACGAAATAGACAGATCGCTGAGATAGGTGCCTCACTGATTAAGCATTGGTAACTG
TCAGACCAAGTTTACTCATATATACTTTAGATTGATTTAAAACTTCATTTTTAATTTAAAAGGATCTAGG
TGAAGATCCTTTTTGATAATCTCATGACCAAAATCCCTTAACGTGAGTTTTCGTTCCACTGAGCGTCAGA
CCCCGTAGAAAAGATCAAAGGATCTTCTTGAGATCCTTTTTTTCTGCGCGTAATCTGCTGCTTGCAAACA
AAAAAACCACCGCTACCAGCGGTGGTTTGTTTGCCGGATCAAGAGCTACCAACTCTTTTTCCGAAGGTAA
CTGGCTTCAGCAGAGCGCAGATACCAAATACTGTTCTTCTAGTGTAGCCGTAGTTAGGCCACCACTTCAA
GAACTCTGTAGCACCGCCTACATACCTCGCTCTGCTAATCCTGTTACCAGTGGCTGCTGCCAGTGGCGAT
AAGTCGTGTCTTACCGGGTTGGACTCAAGACGATAGTTACCGGATAAGGCGCAGCGGTCGGGCTGAACGG
GGGGTTCGTGCACACAGCCCAGCTTGGAGCGAACGACCTACACCGAACTGAGATACCTACAGCGTGAGCT
ATGAGAAAGCGCCACGCTTCCCGAAGGGAGAAAGGCGGACAGGTATCCGGTAAGCGGCAGGGTCGGAACA
GGAGAGCGCACGAGGGAGCTTCCAGGGGGAAACGCCTGGTATCTTTATAGTCCTGTCGGGTTTCGCCACC
TCTGACTTGAGCGTCGATTTTTGTGATGCTCGTCAGGGGGGCGGAGCCTATGGAAAAACGCCAGCAACGC
GGCCTTTTTACGGTTCCTGGCCTTTTGCTGGCCTTTTGCTCACATGTTCTTTCCTGCGTTATCCCCTGAT
TCTGTGGATAACCGTATTACCGCCTTTGAGTGAGCTGATACCGCTCGCCGCAGCCGAACGACCGAGCGCA
GCGAGTCAGTGAGCGAGGAAGCGGAAGAGCGCCCAATACGCAAACCGCCTCTCCCCGCGCGTTGGCCGAT
TCATTAATGCAGCTGGCACGACAGGTTTCCCGACTGGAAAGCGGGCAGTGAGCGCAACGCAATTAATGTG
AGTTAGCTCACTCATTAGGCACCCCAGGCTTTACACTTTATGCTTCCGGCTCGTATGTTGTGTGGAATTG
TGAGCGGATAACAATTTCACACAGGAAACAGCTATGACCATGATTACGCCAAGCGCGCAATTAACCCTCA
CTAAAGGGAACAAAAGCTGGAGCTGCAAGCTTAATGTAGTCTTATGCAATACTCTTGTAGTCTTGCAACA
TGGTAACGATGAGTTAGCAACATGCCTTACAAGGAGAGAAAAAGCACCGTGCATGCCGATTGGTGGAAGT
AAGGTGGTACGATCGTGCCTTATTAGGAAGGCAACAGACGGGTCTGACATGGATTGGACGAACCACTGAA
TTGCCGCATTGCAGAGATATTGTATTTAAGTGCCTAGCTCGATACATAAACGGGTCTCTCTGGTTAGACC
AGATCTGAGCCTGGGAGCTCTCTGGCTAACTAGGGAACCCACTGCTTAAGCCTCAATAAAGCTTGCCTTG
AGTGCTTCAAGTAGTGTGTGCCCGTCTGTTGTGTGACTCTGGTAACTAGAGATCCCTCAGACCCTTTTAG
TCAGTGTGGAAAATCTCTAGCAGTGGCGCCCGAACAGGGACTTGAAAGCGAAAGGGAAACCAGAGGAGCT
CTCTCGACGCAGGACTCGGCTTGCTGAAGCGCGCACGGCAAGAGGCGAGGGGCGGCGACTGGTGAGTACG
CCAAAAATTTTGACTAGCGGAGGCTAGAAGGAGAGAGATGGGTGCGAGAGCGTCAGTATTAAGCGGGGGA
GAATTAGATCGCGATGGGAAAAAATTCGGTTAAGGCCAGGGGGAAAGAAAAAATATAAATTAAAACATAT
AGTATGGGCAAGCAGGGAGCTAGAACGATTCGCAGTTAATCCTGGCCTGTTAGAAACATCAGAAGGCTGT
AGACAAATACTGGGACAGCTACAACCATCCCTTCAGACAGGATCAGAAGAACTTAGATCATTATATAATA
CAGTAGCAACCCTCTATTGTGTGCATCAAAGGATAGAGATAAAAGACACCAAGGAAGCTTTAGACAAGAT
AGAGGAAGAGCAAAACAAAAGTAAGACCACCGCACAGCAAGCGGCCGCTGATCTTCAGACCTGGAGGAGG
AGATATGAGGGACAATTGGAGAAGTGAATTATATAAATATAAAGTAGTAAAAATTGAACCATTAGGAGTA
GCACCCACCAAGGCAAAGAGAAGAGTGGTGCAGAGAGAAAAAAGAGCAGTGGGAATAGGAGCTTTGTTCC
TTGGGTTCTTGGGAGCAGCAGGAAGCACTATGGGCGCAGCGTCAATGACGCTGACGGTACAGGCCAGACA
ATTATTGTCTGGTATAGTGCAGCAGCAGAACAATTTGCTGAGGGCTATTGAGGCGCAACAGCATCTGTTG
CAACTCACAGTCTGGGGCATCAAGCAGCTCCAGGCAAGAATCCTGGCTGTGGAAAGATACCTAAAGGATC
AACAGCTCCTGGGGATTTGGGGTTGCTCTGGAAAACTCATTTGCACCACTGCTGTGCCTTGGAATGCTAG
TTGGAGTAATAAATCTCTGGAACAGATTTGGAATCACACGACCTGGATGGAGTGGGACAGAGAAATTAAC
AATTACACAAGCTTAATACACTCCTTAATTGAAGAATCGCAAAACCAGCAAGAAAAGAATGAACAAGAAT
TATTGGAATTAGATAAATGGGCAAGTTTGTGGAATTGGTTTAACATAACAAATTGGCTGTGGTATATAAA
ATTATTCATAATGATAGTAGGAGGCTTGGTAGGTTTAAGAATAGTTTTTGCTGTACTTTCTATAGTGAAT
AGAGTTAGGCAGGGATATTCACCATTATCGTTTCAGACCCACCTCCCAACCCCGAGGGGACCCAGA
Features (pLannotate 1.2.2; 30 found; start..end, strand, type, name):
      1..241     +  promoter       U6 promoter: RNA polymerase III promoter for human U6 snRNA
    427..1086    -  CDS            deoC1: DEOC1_STAAN - Also known as dra. Experimental evidence at protein level: Swiss-Prot protein existence level 1. Catalyzes a reversible aldol reaction between acetaldehyde and D-glyceraldehyde 3-phosphate to generate 2-deoxy-D-ribose 5- phosphate. From Staphylococcus aureus (strain N315).
   2131..2206    +  misc_RNA       gRNA scaffold: guide RNA scaffold for the Streptococcus pyogenes CRISPR/Cas9 system
   2262..2379    +  misc_feature   cPPT/CTS: central polypurine tract and central termination sequence of HIV-1
   2445..2511    +  CDS            small t antigen (fragment): SV40 (simian virus 40) small t antigen
   2537..2748    +  promoter       EF-1α core promoter: core promoter for human elongation factor EF-1α
   2749..3687    +  intron         EF-1α intron A: intron upstream of the start codon of human EF-1α
   3715..4737    +  CDS            hph: KHYB_ECOLX - Experimental evidence at protein level: Swiss-Prot protein existence level 1. The aminoglycoside phosphotransferases achieve inactivation of their antibiotic substrates by phosphorylation. Only phosphorylates hygromycin and closely related compounds such as demethyl analogs and destomycin. From Escherichia coli.
   4756..5344    +  misc_feature   WPRE: woodchuck hepatitis virus posttranscriptional regulatory element
   5395..5414    +  misc_feature   cPPT/CTS (fragment): central polypurine tract and central termination sequence of HIV-1
   5416..5649    +  LTR            3' LTR (ΔU3): self-inactivating 3' long terminal repeat (LTR) from HIV-1
   5727..5848    +  polyA_signal   SV40 poly(A) signal: SV40 polyadenylation signal
   5888..6023    +  rep_origin     SV40 ori: SV40 origin of replication
   6044..6062    -  promoter       T7 promoter: promoter for bacteriophage T7 RNA polymerase
   6070..6225    +  CDS            lacZα (fragment): LacZα fragment of β-galactosidase; lacZ fragment
   6230..6658    +  rep_origin     f1 ori (sequence partly withheld): f1 bacteriophage origin of replication; arrow indicates direction of (+) strand synthesis
   6711..6815    +  promoter       AmpR promoter: bla
   6816..7676    +  CDS            AmpR: β-lactamase; bla; confers resistance to ampicillin, carbenicillin, and related antibiotics
   7847..8435    +  rep_origin     ori: high-copy-number ColE1/pMB1/pBR322/pUC origin of replication
   8618..8710    +  CDS            lacI (fragment): lac repressor; lacI; The lac repressor binds to the lac operator to inhibit transcription in E. coli. This inhibition can be relieved by adding lactose or isopropyl-β-D-thiogalactopyranoside (IPTG).
   8723..8744    +  protein_bind   CAP binding site: CAP binding activates transcription in the presence of cAMP. E. coli catabolite activator protein
   8759..8789    +  promoter       lac promoter: promoter for the E. coli lac operon
   8797..8813    +  protein_bind   lac operator: The lac repressor binds to the lac operator to inhibit transcription in E. coli. This inhibition can be relieved by adding lactose or isopropyl-β-D-thiogalactopyranoside (IPTG). lac repressor encoded by lacI
   8858..8876    +  promoter       T3 promoter: promoter for bacteriophage T3 RNA polymerase
   8904..9130    +  promoter       RSV promoter: Rous sarcoma virus enhancer/promoter
   9131..9311    +  LTR            5' LTR (truncated): truncated 5' long terminal repeat (LTR) from HIV-1
   9358..9483    +  misc_feature   HIV-1 Ψ: packaging signal of human immunodeficiency virus type 1
   9467..9830    +  CDS            HIV-1 gag (fragment): gag protein from human immunodeficiency virus 1; gag
   9976..10209   +  misc_feature   RRE: The Rev response element (RRE) of HIV-1 allows for Rev-dependent mRNA export from the nucleus to the cytoplasm.
  10586..10612   +  CDS            Rev (fragment): human immunodeficiency virus 1 (HIV-1) Rev protein; rev; enhances nuclear export of unspliced and incompletely spliced viral mRNAs
