[The description below was written by a language model from this plasmid's Addgene catalogue record and pLannotate feature annotations shown in this document.]
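Description:
LentiGuide-hygro is an empty third-generation, self-inactivating lentiviral backbone (10,615 bp) for delivering a customizable S. pyogenes Cas9 guide RNA into mammalian cells, with hygromycin selection of transduced cells. It carries no Cas9 in the annotated features, so it is meant for cells that obtain the nuclease from another source. In bacteria it is maintained through a high-copy ColE1/pUC-type origin and an ampicillin resistance gene. An f1 origin and remnants of a lac/T7/T3 cloning region also lie in the plasmid backbone, outside the viral genome.

The viral cassette begins with an RSV promoter fused to a truncated HIV-1 5' LTR, which allows Tat-independent production of genomic RNA. This is followed by the Ψ packaging signal, a gag fragment and the Rev response element for Rev-dependent nuclear export. A human U6 RNA polymerase III promoter sits upstream of the S. pyogenes gRNA scaffold. The two are separated by roughly 1.9 kb, which includes a region that the annotation software matched to a Staphylococcus aureus deoC1 coding sequence. This most likely represents a filler segment to be replaced by the guide sequence, although the record does not say so explicitly. Downstream, a cPPT/CTS element aids nuclear import of the provirus. An EF-1α core promoter with its intron A then drives the hph hygromycin phosphotransferase gene, and a WPRE enhances its expression. The cassette ends in a ΔU3 3' LTR, which inactivates LTR promoter activity after integration, followed by an SV40 polyadenylation signal and SV40 origin.

The vector is suited to making stable sgRNA-expressing cell lines for CRISPR knockout work, and is useful when puromycin selection is already taken by another construct.
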