Addgene plasmid #160090: LentiGuide-hygro
Purpose: (Empty Backbone) Expresses S. pyogenes CRISPR chimeric RNA element with customizable sgRNA from U6 promoter and hygromycin resistance marker
Depositing lab: Rizwan Haq. Depositing organization: Dana-Farber Cancer Institute. Publication: Inactivation of Fbxw7 impairs dsRNA sensing and confers resistance to PD-1 blockade. Gstalder C, Liu D, Miao D, Lutterbach B, DeVine AL, Lin C, Shettigar M, Pancholi P, Buchbinder EI, Carter SL, Manos MP, Rojas-Rudilla V, Brennick R, Gjini E, Chen PH, Lako A, Rodig S, Yoon CH, Freeman GJ, Barbie DA, Hodi FS, Miles W, Van Allen EM, Haq R. Cancer Discov. 2020 May 5. pii: 2159-8290.CD-19-1416. doi: 10.1158/2159-8290.CD-19-1416. PubMed 32371478.
Backbone
  Vector backbone: LentiGuide backbone
  Backbone size (bp): 10615
  Vector type: Mammalian Expression, Lentiviral, CRISPR
  Selectable markers: Hygromycin
Growth in bacteria
  Bacterial resistance: Ampicillin, 100 μg/mL
  Growth temperature: 37°C
  Growth strain: NEB Stable
  Copy number: High Copy
Gene/Insert
  Gene/Insert name: None
Terms and licenses: Academic/Nonprofit Terms; Industry Terms: Not Available to Industry
How to cite: LentiGuide-hygro was a gift from Rizwan Haq (Addgene plasmid # 160090 ; http://n2t.net/addgene:160090 ; RRID:Addgene_160090)
